>Addgene plasmid #195939 | L1P78 | addgene full sequence | sequence record 386317 | Addgene NGS Result
ACCACAGAATCAGGGGATAACGCAGGAAAGAACATGAAGGCCTTGACAGGATATATTGGCGGGTAAACTA
AGTCGCTGTATGTGTTTGTTTGAGATCTCATGTGAGCAAAAGGCCAGCAAAAGGCCAGGAACCGTAAAAA
GGCCGCGTTGCTGGCGTTTTTCCATAGGCTCCGCCCCCCTGACGAGCATCACAAAAATCGACGCTCAAGT
CAGAGGTGGCGAAACCCGACAGGACTATAAAGATACCAGGCGTTTCCCCCTGGAAGCTCCCTCGTGCGCT
CTCCTGTTCCGACCCTGCCGCTTACCGGATACCTGTCCGCCTTTCTCCCTTCGGGAAGCGTGGCGCTTTC
TCATAGCTCACGCTGTAGGTATCTCAGTTCGGTGTAGGTCGTTCGCTCCAAGCTGGGCTGTGTGCACGAA
CCCCCCGTTCAGCCCGACCGCTGCGCCTTATCCGGTAACTATCGTCTTGAGTCCAACCCGGTAAGACACG
ACTTATCGCCACTGGCAGCAGCCACTGGTAACAGGATTAGCAGAGCGAGGTATGTAGGCGGTGCTACAGA
GTTCTTGAAGTGGTGGCCTAACTACGGCTACACTAGAAGAACAGTATTTGGTATCTGCGCTCTGCTGAAG
CCAGTTACCTTCGGAAGAAGAGTTGGTAGCTCTTGATCCGGCAAACAAACCACCGCTGGTAGCGGTGGTT
TTTTTGTTTGCAAGCAGCAGATTACGCGCAGAAAAAAAGGATCTCAAGAAGATCCTTTGATCTTTTCTAC
GGGGTCTGACGCTCAGTGGAACGAAAACTCACGTTAAGGGATTTTGGTCATGAGATTATCAAAAAGGATC
TTCACCTAGATCCTTTTAAATTAAAAATGAAGTTTTAAATCAATCTAAAGTACTGAGAGATCCCCTCATA
ATTTCCCCAAAGCGTAACCATGTGTGAATAAATTTTGAGCTAGTAGGGTTGCAGCCACGAGTAAGTCTTC
CCTTGTTATTGTGTAGCCAGAATGCCGCAAAACTTCCATGCCTAAGCGAACTGTTGAGAGTACGTTTCGA
TTTCTGACTGTGTTAGCCTGGAAGTGCTTGTCCCAACCTTGTTTCTGAGCATGAACGCCCGCAAGCCAAC
ATGTTAGTTGAAGCATCAGGGCGATTAGCAGCATGATATCAAAACGCTCTGAGCTGCTCGTTCGGCTATG
GCGTAGGCCTAGTCCGTAGGCAGGACTTTTCAAGTCTCGGAAGGTTTCTTCAATCTGCATTCGCTTCGAA
TAGATATTAACAAGTTGTTTGGGTGTTCGAATTTCAACAGGTAAGTTAGTTGCTAGAACCCATGGCTCCT
TTGCCGACGCTGAGTAGATTTTAGGTGACGGGTGGTGACAATGAGTCCGTGTCGAGCGCTGATTTTTTCG
GCCTTTAGAGCGAGATTTATACAATAGAATTTGGCATGAGATTGGATTGCTTTTAGTCAGCCTCTTATAG
CCTAAAGTCTTTGAGTGACTAGATGACATATCATGTAAGTTGCTGATAGGTTTCCAGTTTTCCGCTCCTA
GGTCTGCATATTGTACTTTTCCTCTTACTCGACTTAACCAGTACCAACCCAGCTTCTCAACGGATTTATA
CCATGGCACTTTAAAGCCAGCATCACTGACAATGAGCGGTGTGGTGTTACTCGGTAGAATGCTCGCAAGG
TCGGCTAGAAATTGGTCATGAGCTTTCTTTGAACATTGCTCTGAAAGCGGGAACGCTTTCTCATAAAGAG
TAACAGAACGACCGTGTAGTGCGACTGAAGCTCGCAATACCATAAGTCGTTTTTGCTCACGAATATCAGA
CCAGTCAACAAGTACAATGGGCATCGTATTGCCCGAACAGATAAAGCTAGCATGCCAACGGTATACAGCG
AGTCGCTCTTTGTGGAGGTGACGATTACCTAACAATCGGTCGATTCGTTTGATGTTATGTTTTGTTCTCG
CTTTGGTTGGCAGGTTACGGCCAAGTTCGGTAAGAGTGAGAGTTTTACAGTCAAGTAATGCGTGGCAAGC
CAACGTTAAGCTGTTGAGTCGTTTTAAGTGTAATTCGGGGCAGAATTGGTAAAGAGAGTCGTGTAAAATA
TCGAGTTCGCACATCTTGTTGTCTGATTATTGATTTTTCGCGAAACCATTTGATCATATGACAAGATGTG
TATCCACCTTAACTTAATGATTTTTACCAAAATCATTAGGGGATTCATCAGTCTAAAGTATATATGTGTA
ACATTGGTCTAGTGATTAGAAAAACTCATCGAGCATCAAATGAAACTGCAATTTATTCATATCAGGATTA
TCAATACCATATTTTTGAAAAAGCCGTTTCTGTAATGAAGGAGAAAACTCACCGAGGCAGTTCCATAGGA
TGGCAAGATCCTGGTATCGGTCTGCGATTCCGACTCGTCCAACATCAATACAACCTATTAATTTCCCCTC
GTCAAAAATAAGGTTATCAAGTGAGAAATCACCATGAGTGACGACTGAATCCGGTGAGAATGGCAAAAGT
TTATGCATTTCTTTCCAGACTTGTTCAACAGGCCAGCCATTACGCTCGTCATCAAAATCACTCGCATCAA
CCAAACCGTTATTCATTCGTGATTGCGCCTGAGCGAGACGAAATACGCGATCGCTGTTAAAAGGACAATT
ACAAACAGGAATCGAATGCAACCGGCGCAGGAACACTGCCAGCGCATCAACAATATTTTCACCTGAATCA
GGATATTCTTCTAATACCTGGAATGCTGTTTTCCCTGGGATCGCAGTGGTGAGTAACCATGCATCATCAG
GAGTACGGATAAAATGCTTGATGGTCGGAAGAGGCATAAATTCCGTCAGCCAGTTTAGTCTGACCATCTC
ATCTGTAACATCATTGGCAACGCTACCTTTGCCATGTTTCAGAAACAACTCTGGCGCATCGGGCTTCCCA
TACAATCGGTAGATTGTCGCACCTGATTGCCCGACATTATCGCGAGCCCATTTATACCCATATAAATCAG
CATCCATGTTGGAATTTAATCGCGGCCTTGAGCAAGACGTTTCCCGTTGAATATGGCTCATAACACCCCT
TGTATTACTGTTTATGTAAGCAGACAGTTTTATTGTTCATGATGATATATTTTTATCTTGTGCAATGTAA
CATCAGAGATTTTGAGACACAACGTGGCTTTGTTGAATAAATCGAACTTTTGCTGAGTTGAAGGATCAGA
TCACGCATCTTCCCGACAACGCAGACCGTTCCGTGGCAAAGCAAAAGTTCAAAATCACCAACTGGTCCAC
CTACAACAAAGCTCTCATCAACCGTGGCTCCCTCACTTTCTGGCTGGATGATGGGGCGATTCAGGCGATC
CCCATCCAACAGCCCGCCGTCGAGCGGGCTTTTTTATCCCCGGAAGCCTGTGGATAGAGGGTAGTTATCC
ACGTGAAACCGCTAATGCCCCGCAAAGCCTTGATTCACGGGGCTTTCCGGCCCGCTCCAAAAACTATCCA
CGTGAAATCGCTAATCAGGGTACGTGAAATCGCTAATCGGAGTACGTGAAATCGCTAATAAGGTCACGTG
AAATCGCTAATCAAAAAGGCACGTGAGAACGCTAATAGCCCTTTCAGATCAACAGCTTGCAAACACCCCT
CGCTCCGGCAAGTAGTTACAGCAAGTAGTATGTTCAATTAGCTTTTCAATTATGAATATATATATCAATT
ATTGGTCGCCCTTGGCTTGTGGACAATGCGCTACGCGCACCGGCTCCGCCCGTGGACAACCGCAAGCGGT
TGCCCACCGTCGAGCGCCTTTGCCCACAACCCGGCGGCCGGCCGCAACAGATCGTTTTATAAATTTTTTT
TTTTGAAAAAGAAAAAGCCCGAAAGGCGGCAACCTCTCGGGCTTCTGGATTTCCGATCCCCGGAATTAGA
TCTTGGCAGGATATATTGTGGTGTAACGTTATCGATCTGGATTTTAGTACTGGATTTTGGTTTTAGGAAT
TAGAAATTTTATTGATAGAAGTATTTTACAAATACAAATACATACTAAGGGTTTCTTATATGCTCAACAC
ATGAGCGAAACCCTATAAGAACCCTAATTTCCCTTATCGGGAAACTACTCACACATTATTTATGGAGAAA
ATAGAGAGAGATAGATTTGTAGAGAGAGACTGGTGATTTCAGCGTACCGAATTAATTCCTGAATCACTGC
GACCGGCCCTCCCGCGACCCAGCCGAGCGAGCTTAGCGAACTGTGGACGAGAACTGTGCCACCAAGCGTA
AGGCCGTTCTCTCGCATTTGCCTTGCTAGGCTCGCGCGAGTTGCTGGCTGAGGCGTTCTCGAAATCAGCT
CTTGTTCGGTCGGCATCTACTCTATTCCTTTGCCCTCGGACGAGTGCTGGGGCGTCGGTTTCCACTATCG
GCGAGTACTTCTACACAGCCATCGGTCCAGACGGCCGCGCTTCTGCGGGCGATTTGTGTACGCCCGACAG
TCCCGGCTCCGGATCGGACGATTGCGTCGCATCGACCCTGCGCCCAAGCTGCATCATCGAAATTGCCGTC
AACCAAGCTCTGATAGAGTTGGTCAAGACCAATGCGGAGCATATACGCCCGGAGCCTTGGCGATCCTGCA
AGCTCCGGATGCCTCCGCTCGAAGTAGCGCGTCTGCTGCTCCATACAAGCCAACCACGGCCTCCAGAAGA
AGATGTTGGCGACCTCGTATTGGGAATCCCCGAACATCGCCTCGCTCCAGTCAATGACCGCTGTTATGCG
GCCATTGTCCGTCAGGACATTGTTGGAGCCGAAATCCGCGTGCACGAGGTGCCGGACTTCGGGGCAGTCC
TCGGCCCAAAGCATCAGCTCATCGAGAGCCTGCGCGACGGACGCACTGACGGTGTCGTCCATCACAGTTT
GCCAGTGATACACATGGGGATCAGCAATCGCGCATATGAAATCACGCCATGTAGTGTATTGACCGATTCC
TTGCGGTCCGAATGGGCCGAACCCGCTCGTCTGGCTAAGATCGGCCGCAGCGATAGCATCCATAGCCTCC
GCGACCGGCTGAAGAACAGCGGGCAGTTCGGTTTCAGGCAGGTCTTGCAACGTGACACCCTGTGCACGGC
GGGAGATGCAATAGGTCAGGCTCTCGCTGAACTCCCCAATGTCAAGCACTTCCGGAATCGGGAGCGCGGC
CGATGCAAAGTGCCGATAAACATAACGATCTTTGTAGAAACCATCGGCGCAGCTATTTACCCGCAGGACA
TATCCACGCCCTCCTACATCGAAGCTGAAAGCACGAGATTCTTCGCCCTCCGAGAGCTGCATCAGGTCGG
AGACGCTGTCGAACTTTTCGATCAGAAACTTCTCGACAGACGTCGCGGTGAGTTCAGGCTTTTTCATAGG
GGGGATCAGCTTGGGCTGTCCTCTCCAAATGAAATGAACTTCCTTATATAGAGGAAGGGTCTTGCGAAGG
ATAGTGGGATTGTGCGTCATCCCTTACGTCAGTGGAGATGTCACATCAATCCACTTGCTTTGAAGACGTG
GTTGGAACGTCTTCTTTTTCCACGATGCTCCTCGTGGGTGGGGGTCCATCTTTGGGACCACTGTCGGCAG
AGGCATCTTGAATGATAGCCTTTCCTTTATCGCAATGATGGCATTTGTAGGAGCCACCTTCCTTTTCTAC
TGTCCTTTCGATGAAGTGACAGATAGCTGGGCAATGGAATCCGAGGAGGTTTCCCGAAATTACCCTTTGT
TGAAAAGTCTCAATAGCCCTTTGGTCTTCTGAGACTGTATCTTTGACATTTTTGGAGTAGGGGTACGATA
ACATTAACGCTTACAATTTCCATTCGCCATTCAGGCTGCGCAACTGTTGGGAAGGGCGATCGGTGCGGGC
CTCTTCGCTATTACGCCAGCTGGCGAAAGGGGGATGTGCTGCAAGGCGATTAAGTTGGGTAACGCCAGGG
TTTTCCCAGTCACGACGTTGTAAAACGACGGCCAGTGAATTGTAATACGACTCACTATAGGGCTTGGAGC
CACGCGCAGCAAATATTGACCCAAAAAGGCATAAAAAACACTAAAGCATGCCAACTTTTTATTCTTGTTG
AGATTTACTTTGTCGTCCCATATCTTTTCAAATTTTGATCCTCTATAATATATGTTTAAACCTAACTTAT
CAAACTTTACATTCCTTTTTCTTTTGCTCACTAGGTAAGGCTCTTGAGATCGCTTCACCTCATCTCTTGT
TTAACATTTATAAACATGTAGCTGTCTGGTTAATCAATTTACATGTGGTAAATTATAAATTACTCTAGAA
AGAGATGTATATTAAACTGCTAAGTTCATGGCTAATCTTCGGTATTTCTTGTTTAACCGCGATAAGTTGA
ACATATATTAATGAGCTCTTATGGTTTTTGTTTAATGTCCATTTGGAGGTGTGATCATCTCATATGTTCT
CACCAAAAGATTACCACTTGAATTCTTTTACATGTGAAATGTTTTAATTTATTAACCCTCTTCTGTTTTG
ATCAAAACATAAACTATATATTTGAATCTTTTATATATAATTCATATTAATTAAATAACATCATGTTTTC
AATGAATGTATTGACATGATATCAATGAAGAATATTTACTTTGGAAAGAGTCAGAGTTGTTCTCGAAAGA
TATTTAAATGTTCCAAATTATTTCCGTTTGTCTAAACATAGAAAATCCCTAATTACATATAAATCAACAA
AAAGGTAATAATTAGGTCAAAACCTCCCCCACTAAATACATGTATACTGAGATTCAGAAATACAATACTA
TTATAGTATATGTTAATTGAAAGCAAAATTCATAAGAAAGATCGGCGTTGAAAGGAAAAAGGCTCTACAA
CTACATTTTATATGCATACGTAGAGAGCTGAAAGTAAGGAACAACTCTACTCCGGTCCAGATTAATTGTA
AAGAACTTTATACATTAATTAAAACAAAAACGAACACTTTATACTATTGATTAAAAAAAGAAGAAGATGA
ATAAAATAATTGCCTGAAAAATTAATAATTACACATGAAGGCTTAGCTTTAATTGGAGTATAATGATGTC
CGTAGCTCTGTAAACATGTGAAGTTCTCCTCCTTTTGCGGCTAGTGGGTGCTCCATTGCGTATCAAAAGG
AATATTATTCTAATCATAATTAAGTCATTAAATTACTAGTAGTGTTTTTTTTTTTCTCGCATTATACGGA
CATGTCTCAATTTGGACCAATCCATATAAATGAATAAACTTATTAGCTACTACTATATTATAACAGAAAA
TATGTATATAAAAGAAAAAAAGTGGGACATCTTTTCTGGTAACCAAGAGTTTACAACTTTGGATTAGAAA
ATATTTAAGTCCCCATTTGGCTTGCAATTTTCGGTCCGCCGAACCTAATCCTTAGGTTTTTCTCAATATA
TCCGGGTTTATGGTATAACCTCATTCATAAGAAAATCCGTATTACTAAAGTAAAAAATTAAAAATATGGT
TATAAAAACGAGGGAAAGTTAACAGATTTTAAAACCATGGACTGTTTTTCCAACAACAGTAAATTATAAT
CGGAAAAGATAAAAATAAAAAGAAATAAAAAAGGTGGGACCGACAAGAAGAAGACATCAAGTGGGGTGCC
ACGTCAGAAGGCATAAGAAAAGATTTCATCTTTCCGCATGTATCCGATCCCAATCGGCTTAAATCTCAAT
ATCGATTATTGTTTTTATTTTTTTGAAAAAACACTTGAGAATCTGCAGAAACACGAGAAAAAAAAGAAAA
GTTTCAAAGCTTTTTAAGAGCTTAAAAATTTGCTTTGAAGCTTCAAATATTCTTATGAACTAAAAAGAAG
AAAAAAGCTTTTGTTTCTTTTTCCTTAGCAGCAGAATGATTTTTGTTTCCAAAATTATTACTATTTAGTT
TCTCTCGTGCTCTTCTCTTGAGCAAATACAGATTCGTTAATTTTGCTGAAGAAGAAGAACTCTGTTTCTT
CCCTGCACCAAACCAATTTTTTCGTTCTTTCTATAAACCAATGCCAAAGAAGAAGAGGAAAGTCGGAAGT
GGTAGTGGTGTGAGCAAGGGCGAGGCAGTGATCAAGGAGTTCATGCGGTTCAAGGTGCACATGGAGGGCT
CCATGAACGGCCACGAGTTCGAGATCGAGGGCGAGGGCGAGGGCCGCCCCTACGAGGGCACCCAGACCGC
CAAGCTGAAGGTGACCAAGGGTGGCCCCCTGCCCTTCTCCTGGGACATCCTGTCCCCTCAGTTCATGTAC
GGCTCCAGGGCCTTCACCAAGCACCCCGCCGACATCCCCGACTACTATAAGCAGTCCTTCCCCGAGGGCT
TCAAGTGGGAGCGCGTGATGAACTTCGAGGACGGCGGCGCCGTGACCGTGACCCAGGACACCTCCCTGGA
GGACGGCACCCTGATCTACAAGGTGAAGCTCCGCGGCACCAACTTCCCTCCTGACGGCCCCGTAATGCAG
AAGAAGACAATGGGCTGGGAAGCGTCCACCGAGCGGTTGTACCCCGAGGACGGCGTGCTGAAGGGCGACA
TTAAGATGGCCCTGCGCCTGAAGGACGGCGGCCGCTACCTGGCGGACTTCAAGACCACCTACAAGGCCAA
GAAGCCCGTGCAGATGCCCGGCGCCTACAACGTCGACCGCAAGTTGGACATCACCTCCCACAACGAGGAC
TACACCGTGGTGGAACAGTACGAACGCTCCGAGGGCCGCCACTCCACCGGCGGCATGGACGAGCTGTACA
AGTAAGCTTGAGCTTTCGTTCGTATCATCGGTTTCGACAACGTTCGTCAAGTTCAATGCATCAGTTTCAT
TGCGCACACACCAGAATCCTACTGAGTTCGAGTATTATGGCATTGGGAAACATGTTTTTCTTGTACCATT
TGTTGTGCTTGTAATTTACTGTGTTTTTTATTCGGTTTTCGCTATCGAACTGTGAAATGGAAATGGATGG
AGAAGAGTTAATGAATGATATGGTCCTTTTGTTCATTCTCAAATTAATATTATTTGTTTTTTCTCTTATT
TGTTGTGTGTTGAATTTGAAAATATAAGAGATATGCAAACATTTTGTTTTGAGTAAAAATGTGTCAAATC
GTGGCCTCTAATGACCGAAGTTAATATGAGGAGTAAAACACTTGTAGTTGTACCATTATGCTTATTCACT
AGGCAACAAATATATTTTCAGACCTAGAAAAGCTGCAAATGTTACTGAATACAAGTATGTCCTCTTGTGT
TTTAGACATTTATGAACTTTCCTTTATGTAATTTTCCAGAATCCTTGTCAGATTCTAATCATTGCTTTAT
AATTATAGTTATACTCATGGATTTGTAGTTGAGTATGAAAATATTTTTTAATGCATTTTATGACTTGCCA
ATTGATTGACAACATGCATCAATCGACGCT
Features (pLannotate 1.2.2; 16 found; start..end, strand, type, name):
     44..68      +  misc_feature   RB T-DNA repeat: right border repeat from nopaline C58 T-DNA
    159..747     -  rep_origin     ori: high-copy-number ColE1/pMB1/pBR322/pUC origin of replication
   2106..2175    +  ncRNA          RNA-OUT: Accession: RF00240 - RNA-OUT
   2256..3071    -  CDS            KanR: aminoglycoside phosphotransferase; aph(3')-Ia; confers resistance to kanamycin in bacteria or G418 (Geneticin®) in eukaryotes
   3256..3357    +  CDS            TRA2_ECOLX (fragment): Protein predicted: Swiss-Prot protein existence level 4. Required for transposition of transposon Tn903. From Escherichia coli.
   3362..3797    +  rep_origin     pSa ori: origin of replication from bacterial plasmid pSa
   3924..3946    +  misc_feature   LB T-DNA repeat: left border repeat from nopaline C58 T-DNA (truncated)
   3954..4130    -  polyA_signal   CaMV poly(A) signal: cauliflower mosaic virus polyadenylation signal
   4180..4344    -  CDS            yokD (fragment): YOKD_BACSU - Experimental evidence at protein level: Swiss-Prot protein existence level 1. May contribute to antibiotic resistance. From Bacillus subtilis (strain 168).
   4365..5387    -  CDS            hph: KHYB_ECOLX - Experimental evidence at protein level: Swiss-Prot protein existence level 1. The aminoglycoside phosphotransferases achieve inactivation of their antibiotic substrates by phosphorylation. Only phosphorylates hygromycin and closely related compounds such as demethyl analogs and destomycin. From Escherichia coli.
   5407..5752    -  promoter       CaMV 35S promoter: strong constitutive promoter from cauliflower mosaic virus
   5409..5455    -  promoter       minimal CaMV 35S promoter: minimal 35S promoter from cauliflower mosaic virus
   5833..5990    -  CDS            lacZα (fragment): LacZα fragment of β-galactosidase; lacZ fragment
   5993..6011    +  promoter       T7 promoter: promoter for bacteriophage T7 RNA polymerase
   8060..8752    +  CDS            mScarlet: mScarlet is a basic (constitutively fluorescent) red fluorescent protein published in 2016, derived from synthetic construct. It has moderate acid sensitivity.
   8761..9402    +  terminator     E9 terminator: terminator and polyadenylation signal from the pea rbcS-E9 gene
