[The description below was written by a language model from this plasmid's Addgene catalogue record and pLannotate feature annotations shown in this document.]
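Description:
L1P78 is a plant expression binary vector built on the pGII-L1-Rep backbone, a pGreenII-style "Level 1" reporter plasmid from a modular cloning series. The annotated sequence shows nopaline-type right and left T-DNA border repeats (the left one truncated), consistent with Agrobacterium-mediated delivery into plants. Outside the T-DNA lie a high-copy ColE1/pUC origin for propagation in E. coli, the pSa origin typical of pGreen-type binary vectors, and a kanamycin resistance gene (aph(3')-Ia) for bacterial selection. The depositor notes that an IS4 transposon has inserted into the backbone and is not considered functionally relevant. The RNA-OUT annotation and the Tn903 transposition protein fragment near the kanamycin gene appear to be insertion-sequence or transposon-derived remnants.

Within the T-DNA, a CaMV 35S promoter drives the hygromycin phosphotransferase gene (hph), followed by a CaMV poly(A) signal, giving hygromycin selection of transformed plants. Residual lacZα and T7 promoter sequences mark the cloning region. The payload is a roughly 3.4 kb synthetic transcriptional reporter, pARF19-mScarlet-NLS-tRBCS. The ARF19 promoter is not annotated by the feature software but presumably occupies the unannotated stretch upstream of the reporter. It drives the red fluorescent protein mScarlet fused to a nuclear localisation signal, terminated by the pea rbcS-E9 terminator. Nuclear targeting concentrates the signal, which makes it easier to score individual expressing cells. The record does not state the species of origin of the promoter. The construct reports ARF19 promoter activity in plant tissues and was deposited as part of an integrase-based toolkit for recording gene expression during plant development.
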