Addgene plasmid #195939: L1P78
Purpose: Level 1 pARF19 reporter : pARF19-mScarlet-NLS-tRBCS
Depositing lab: Jennifer Nemhauser. Depositing organization: University of Washington. Publication: An integrase toolbox to record gene-expression during plant development. Guiziou S, Maranas CJ, Chu JC, Nemhauser JL. Nat Commun. 2023 Apr 3;14(1):1844. doi: 10.1038/s41467-023-37607-5. PubMed 37012288.
Backbone
  Vector backbone: pGII-L1-Rep
  Backbone size w/o insert (bp): 4708
  Vector type: Plant Expression
  Selectable markers: Hygromycin
Growth in bacteria
  Bacterial resistance: Kanamycin, 50 μg/mL
  Growth temperature: 37°C
  Growth strain: DH5alpha
  Copy number: High Copy
Gene/Insert
  Gene/Insert name: pARF19-mScarlet-NLS-tRBCS
  Species: Synthetic
  Insert size (bp): 3416
  Cloning method: Restriction Enzyme; 5′ cloning site Unknown (unknown if destroyed)
Terms and licenses: Academic/Nonprofit Terms; Industry Terms: Not Available to Industry
Depositor comments: IS4 Transposon present in plasmid backbone. This is a known insertion and is not of any functional concern.
How to cite: L1P78 was a gift from Jennifer Nemhauser (Addgene plasmid # 195939 ; http://n2t.net/addgene:195939 ; RRID:Addgene_195939)
